>Addgene plasmid #73519 | pEGFP-ninein | addgene partial sequence | sequence record 145854 | EGFP-N 5'-CGTCGCCGTCCAGCTCGACCAG-3'
TCGCCCTTGCTCACCATGGTGGCGACCGGTAGCGCTAGCGGATCTGACGGTTCACTAAACCAGCTCTGCT
TATATAGACCTCCCACCGTACACGCCTACCGCCCATTTGCGTCAATGGGGCGGAGTTGTTACGACATTTT
GGAAAGTCCCGTTGATTTTGGTGCCAAAACAAACTCCCATTGACGTCAATGGGGTGGAGACTTGGAAATC
CCCGTGAGTCAAACCGCTATCCACGCCCATTGATGTACTGCCAAAACCGCATCACCATGGTAATAGCGAT
GACTAATACGTAGATGTACTGCCAAGTAGGAAAGTCCCATAAGGTCATGTACTGGGCATAATGCCAGGCG
GGCCATTTACCGTCATTGACGTCAATAGGGGGCGTACTTGGCATATGATACACTTGATGTACTGCCAAGT
GGGCAGTTTACCGTAAATACTCCACCCATTGACGTCAATGGAAAGTCCCTATTGGCGTTACTATGGGAAC
ATACGTCATTATTGACGTCAATGGGCGGGGGTCGTTGGGCGGTCAGCCAGGCGGGCCATTTACCGTAAGT
TATGTAACGCGGAACTCCATATATGGGCTATGAACTAATGACCCCGTAATTGATTACTATTAATAACTAA
TGCATGGCGGTAATACGGTTATCCACAGAATCAGGGGATAACGCAGGAAAGAACATGTGAGCAAAAGGCC
AGCAAAAGGC
