>Addgene plasmid #73519 | pEGFP-ninein | addgene partial sequence | sequence record 145855 | SV40pA-R 5'-GAAATTTGTGATGCTATTGC-3'
TTAACAACAACAATTGCATTCATTTTATGTTTCAGGTTCAGGGGGAGGTGTGGGAGGTTTTTTAAAGCAA
GTAAAACCTCTACAAATGTGGTATGGCTGATTATGATCAGTTATCTAGATCCGGTGGATCCCGGGCCCGC
GGTACCGTCGACTGCAGAATTCGCGGCCGCATAAGCATCCACCCATTTGGAGCCTCCAATTCCATTGCTG
GCAGACTTCGGGTAGGCTTGATTTCAAGCCGCTGAAAATTTTTGGTTAGAGGGTTCGGAGAGCCTATTAA
GACGTTCCAATAGTGTCAGGAAAGTGCACAAATGCAAGTGCGCCCTTTGGTGTGCATCCTTTGGGCTGGC
TATGACCTCAGAGGAGGCATAGAAGTCAGTGGTGCTGGTGCCAGGTTCCTGACGATGGTACTGAGGCTGG
CAATCTTCTCTTCTAGGAGGAAATTTCTCTTTTCTGCTGTCTTCTGGCGCTGTTCAGTCATCTCCAGAGC
TTTCAACAACTGGGCATTTTCGACATACAAATCCTTCACCACGGCATCTGTTTTTGTGTTCTTGCAGAGT
TGTTCTTTGAGCTGGTTTACTTTTTCTTGAAGAAGTCTCTTCACCAGCTTTAGTTTTTGTTCAACTTCTA
TCATTCGTTCTTCCATGAGATTTACAAGGTGTTCCTGGTTTCCCTGTGGTGTGTTGGTTTCGGAGGTTCT
GTTTTCGAGCTCCTCCTGCAGGTGCTGGCTTCTCTTTTCTGCCTGCAGCAGCTGCTGTTGAAGCTGCAGA
A
