>Addgene plasmid #73519 | pEGFP-ninein | addgene partial sequence | sequence record 146826 | EGFP-C 5'-CATGGTCCTGCTGGAGTTCGTG-3'
AGCTGTACAAGTCCGGACTCAGATCCATGGATGAGGTGGAGGAGGACCAGCATGAAGCCCGACTCAAGGA
GCTGTTTGACAGTTTTGACACCCTGGGAACTGGGTCTCTGGGTCAAGAGGAGCTCACTGACCTCTGCCAC
GTGCTGTGCTTGGAGGATGTGGGCCCGGTGCTGCAACAGACGCTACTCCAGGACAACCTCTTGGGCAGGG
TACATTTTGACCAATTTAAAGAAGCATTAATACTTATCTTGTCTAGAACTCTATCCAGTGAGGAGCACTT
TGAGGAGTCAGACTGTTCCCCAGAAGCTCAGCCCAAATATGTTAGAGGTGGGAAGCGTTATGGACGAAGA
TCACTGCCCGAGTTTCAAGAGTCTGGGGAAGAGATCGAGGAGGTGACAGTGCTTGAGCCACTAGAGGAAG
AAGCGAGGTCATCACCCATCCCAGCTGGGGACTGCGGCGAGCACTGGAAGACACAACGCAGTGAGGAGTA
TGAAGCAGAAGGCCAGCTGAGGTTTTGGAACCCAGATGACCTGAATGCTTCACATGGTGGGTCTTGCCCT
CCTCCAGACTGGATAGAAGAGAAACTGCAAGAGGTTTGTGAAGATCTGGGGATCACTCGAGATGGTCACC
TGAACCGGAAGAAGCTGGTTTCCATCTGCGAACAGTATGGATTACAGAATGTGGATGGAGCGATGCTGGA
AGAGGTGTTTCTCAGCCTTGATCCCGATGGAACAATGAGTGTGG
