[The description below was written by a language model from this plasmid's Addgene catalogue record.]
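Description:
pEGFP-ninein is a mammalian expression plasmid built on the Clontech pEGFP backbone that encodes mouse ninein (gene symbol Nin) fused to enhanced green fluorescent protein. The EGFP tag sits at the N-terminus of ninein, so the fluorescent protein is translated first and continues in frame into the ninein coding sequence. Expression is driven by the CMV promoter, a strong constitutive viral promoter that gives high-level transcription in most cultured mammalian cell types. The plasmid is maintained in E. coli as a high-copy replicon under kanamycin selection. In mammalian cells the neomycin resistance marker allows G418 selection, so stably expressing lines can be derived in addition to transient transfection. The record does not state the cloning method or sites used to insert ninein, whether the insert is the complete coding sequence or which isoform it is, and no feature table is provided, so the origin of replication, polyadenylation signals and linker between tag and insert cannot be described beyond what is typical for this vector family.

Ninein is a centrosomal protein, and the associated study concerns its role in linking microtubule nucleation and microtubule anchoring at the centrosome. The construct is therefore suited to visualising ninein localisation by fluorescence microscopy in live or fixed cells. It can also be used to examine the effects of ninein overexpression on centrosome and microtubule organisation, and to detect or isolate the fusion protein through the EGFP moiety.
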