Addgene plasmid #73519: pEGFP-ninein
Purpose: Encodes mouse ninein tagged with an EGFP tag at its N-terminus
Depositing lab: Michel Bornens. Publication: Microtubule nucleation and anchoring at the centrosome are independent processes linked by ninein function. Delgehyr N, Sillibourne J, Bornens M. J Cell Sci. 2005 Apr 15;118(Pt 8):1565-75. Epub 2005 Mar 22. 10.1242/jcs.02302 PubMed 15784680.
Backbone
  Vector backbone: pEGFP
  Backbone manufacturer: Clontech
  Vector type: Mammalian Expression
  Selectable markers: Neomycin (select with G418)
Growth in bacteria
  Bacterial resistance: Kanamycin, 50 μg/mL
  Growth temperature: 37°C
  Growth strain: DH5alpha
  Copy number: High Copy
Gene/Insert
  Gene/Insert name: ninein
  Species: M. musculus (mouse)
  Entrez Gene: Nin (a.k.a. 3110068G20Rik, AI385615, AU024711, mKIAA1565)
  Promoter: CMV
  Tag / fusion protein: EGFP tag (N terminal on insert)
  Cloning method: Unknown
  Sequencing primers: 5′ EGFP 3' Fw
Resource information
  A portion of this plasmid was derived from a plasmid made by: Cloned by Nathalie DELGEHYR
Terms and licenses: Academic/Nonprofit Terms; Industry Terms: Not Available to Industry
How to cite: pEGFP-ninein was a gift from Michel Bornens (Addgene plasmid # 73519 ; http://n2t.net/addgene:73519 ; RRID:Addgene_73519)
